>Addgene plasmid #185271 | pST_APOE_HUMAN_R160W (pBS0835) | addgene full sequence | sequence record 363800 | Addgene NGS Result
ACCTGACGTCGACGGATCGGGAGATCTCCCGATCCCCTATGGTGCACTCTCAGTACAATCTGCTCTGATG
CCGCATAGTTAAGCCAGTATCTGCTCCCTGCTTGTGTGTTGGAGGTCGCTGAGTAGTGCGCGAGCAAAAT
TTAAGCTACAACAAGGCAAGGCTTGACCGACAATTGCATGAAGAATCTGCTTAGGGTTAGGCGTTTTGCG
CTGCTTCGCGATGTACGGGCCAGATATACGCGTTGACATTGATTATTGACTAGTTATTAATAGTAATCAA
TTACGGGGTCATTAGTTCATAGCCCATATATGGAGTTCCGCGTTACATAACTTACGGTAAATGGCCCGCC
TGGCTGACCGCCCAACGACCCCCGCCCATTGACGTCAATAATGACGTATGTTCCCATAGTAACGCCAATA
GGGACTTTCCATTGACGTCAATGGGTGGAGTATTTACGGTAAACTGCCCACTTGGCAGTACATCAAGTGT
ATCATATGCCAAGTACGCCCCCTATTGACGTCAATGACGGTAAATGGCCCGCCTGGCATTATGCCCAGTA
CATGACCTTATGGGACTTTCCTACTTGGCAGTACATCTACGTATTAGTCATCGCTATTACCATGGTGATG
CGGTTTTGGCAGTACATCAATGGGCGTGGATAGCGGTTTGACTCACGGGGATTTCCAAGTCTCCACCCCA
TTGACGTCAATGGGAGTTTGTTTTGGCACCAAAATCAACGGGACTTTCCAAAATGTCGTAACAACTCCGC
CCCATTGACGCAAATGGGCGGTAGGCGTGTACGGTGGGAGGTCTATATAAGCAGAGCTCTCTGGCTAACT
AGAGAACCCACTGCTTACTGGCTTATCGAAATTAATACGACTCACTATAGGGAGACCCAAGCTGGCTAGC
CACCATGAAAGTGTTATGGGCAGCATTGTTGGTGACATTTTTAGCTGGGTGCCAGGCCAAAGTGGAACAA
GCAGTGGAAACAGAACCTGAACCTGAACTGAGACAGCAGACCGAATGGCAAAGTGGCCAGAGATGGGAAC
TGGCCCTGGGGAGATTTTGGGACTATCTGAGATGGGTGCAGACCCTGAGCGAGCAGGTGCAGGAGGAGCT
CCTGAGCTCTCAGGTGACACAGGAACTGAGAGCCCTGATGGACGAGACTATGAAGGAACTGAAGGCCTAC
AAATCTGAGCTGGAAGAGCAGCTGACCCCCGTGGCTGAAGAGACCCGCGCTCGCTTGTCCAAAGAGCTCC
AGGCCGCCCAGGCCCGGCTGGGTGCCGATATGGAGGACGTCTGCGGCCGCCTGGTCCAGTACCGCGGGGA
AGTGCAGGCTATGCTGGGGCAGTCTACAGAGGAGCTCCGGGTCAGACTGGCCTCTCACCTGTGGAAGCTG
AGGAAGAGGTTGCTCCGCGACGCCGACGACCTCCAGAAGCGCCTGGCTGTGTACCAGGCCGGCGCCCGGG
AAGGCGCCGAGCGCGGACTCTCCGCTATCAGGGAGCGGCTCGGCCCTCTGGTTGAACAGGGCAGAGTCAG
GGCTGCCACTGTGGGGAGCCTCGCCGGACAGCCCCTCCAGGAGAGAGCCCAGGCCTGGGGCGAGCGCCTG
CGAGCTAGAATGGAGGAGATGGGGTCCAGAACCCGCGACCGCCTGGACGAAGTGAAGGAGCAGGTGGCCG
AGGTGCGTGCCAAACTGGAGGAACAGGCCCAGCAGATCCGCCTCCAGGCTGAGGCCTTCCAGGCCAGACT
GAAGAGCTGGTTTGAGCCTCTTGTGGAGGATATGCAGCGGCAGTGGGCCGGGCTGGTCGAGAAGGTGCAG
GCCGCCGTGGGCACTTCCGCCGCCCCTGTCCCCAGCGACAACCATTGAACCCGCTGATCAGCCTCGACTG
TGCCTTCTAGTTGCCAGCCATCTGTTGTTTGCCCCTCCCCCGTGCCTTCCTTGACCCTGGAAGGTGCCAC
TCCCACTGTCCTTTCCTAATAAAATGAGGAAATTGCATCGCATTGTCTGAGTAGGTGTCATTCTATTCTG
GGGGGTGGGGTGGGGCAGGACAGCAAGGGGGAGGATTGGGAAGACAATAGCAGGCATGCTGGGGATGCGG
TGGGCTCTATGGCTTCTGAGGCGGAAAGAACCAGCTGGGGCTCTAGGGGGTATCCCC
[124 nt withheld, positions 2158-2281]
C
[91 nt withheld, positions 2283-2373]
A
[49 nt withheld, positions 2375-2423]
CCTTTGACGTTGGAGTCCACGTTCTTT
[37 nt withheld, positions 2451-2487]
ACCCTATCTCGGTCTATTCTTTTGATTTATAAGGGATTTTGCCGATTTCGGCCTATTGGTTAAAAAATGA
GCTGATTTAACAAAAATTTAACGCGAATTAATTCTGTGGAATGTGTGTCAGTTAGGGTGTGGAAAGTCCC
CAGGCTCCCCAGCAGGCAGAAGTATGCAAAGCATGCATCTCAATTAGTCAGCAACCAGGTGTGGAAAGTC
CCCAGGCTCCCCAGCAGGCAGAAGTATGCAAAGCATGCATCTCAATTAGTCAGCAACCATAGTCCCGCCC
CTAACTCCGCCCATCCCGCCCCTAACTCCGCCCAGTTCCGCCCATTCTCCGCCCCATGGCTGACTAATTT
TTTTTATTTATGCAGAGGCCGAGGCCGCCTCTGCCTCTGAGCTATTCCAGAAGTAGTGAGGAGGCTTTTT
TGGAGGCCTAGGCTTTTGCAAAAAGCTCCCGGGAGCTTGTATATCCATTTTCGGATCTGATCAGCACGTG
TTGACAATTAATCATCGGCATAGTATATCGGCATAGTATAATACGACAAGGTGAGGAACTAAACCATGGC
CAAGTTGACCAGTGCCGTTCCGGTGCTCACCGCGCGCGACGTCGCCGGAGCGGTCGAGTTCTGGACCGAC
CGGCTCGGGTTCTCCCGGGACTTCGTGGAGGACGACTTCGCCGGTGTGGTCCGGGACGACGTGACCCTGT
TCATCAGCGCGGTCCAGGACCAGGTGGTGCCGGACAACACCCTGGCCTGGGTGTGGGTGCGCGGCCTGGA
CGAGCTGTACGCCGAGTGGTCGGAGGTCGTGTCCACGAACTTCCGGGACGCCTCCGGGCCGGCCATGACC
GAGATCGGCGAGCAGCCGTGGGGGCGGGAGTTCGCCCTGCGCGACCCGGCCGGCAACTGCGTGCACTTCG
TGGCCGAGGAGCAGGACTGACACGTGCTACGAGATTTCGATTCCACCGCCGCCTTCTATGAAAGGTTGGG
CTTCGGAATCGTTTTCCGGGACGCCGGCTGGATGATCCTCCAGCGCGGGGATCTCATGCTGGAGTTCTTC
GCCCACCCCAACTTGTTTATTGCAGCTTATAATGGTTACAAATAAAGCAATAGCATCACAAATTTCACAA
ATAAAGCATTTTTTTCACTGCATTCTAGTTGTGGTTTGTCCAAACTCATCAATGTATCTTATCATGTCTG
TATACCGTCGACCTCTAGCTAGAGCTTGGCGTAATCATGGTCATAGCTGTTTCCTGTGTGAAATTGTTAT
CCGCTCACAATTCCACACAACATACGAGCCGGAAGCATAAAGTGTAAAGCCTGGGGTGCCTAATGAGTGA
GCTAACTTACATTAATTGCGTTGCGCTCACTGCCCGCTTTCCAGTCGGGAAACCTGTCGTGCCAGCTGCA
TTAATGAATCGGCCAACGCGCGGGGAGAGGCGGTTTGCGTATTGGGCGCTCTTCCGCTTCCTCGCTCACT
GACTCGCTGCGCTCGGTCGTTCGGCTGCGGCGAGCGGTATCAGCTCACTCAAAGGCGGTAATACGGTTAT
CCACAGAATCAGGGGATAACGCAGGAAAGAACATGTGAGCAAAAGGCCAGCAAAAGGCCAGGAACCGTAA
AAAGGCCGCGTTGCTGGCGTTTTTCCATAGGCTCCGCCCCCCTGACGAGCATCACAAAAATCGACGCTCA
AGTCAGAGGTGGCGAAACCCGACAGGACTATAAAGATACCAGGCGTTTCCCCCTGGAAGCTCCCTCGTGC
GCTCTCCTGTTCCGACCCTGCCGCTTACCGGATACCTGTCCGCCTTTCTCCCTTCGGGAAGCGTGGCGCT
TTCTCATAGCTCACGCTGTAGGTATCTCAGTTCGGTGTAGGTCGTTCGCTCCAAGCTGGGCTGTGTGCAC
GAACCCCCCGTTCAGCCCGACCGCTGCGCCTTATCCGGTAACTATCGTCTTGAGTCCAACCCGGTAAGAC
ACGACTTATCGCCACTGGCAGCAGCCACTGGTAACAGGATTAGCAGAGCGAGGTATGTAGGCGGTGCTAC
AGAGTTCTTGAAGTGGTGGCCTAACTACGGCTACACTAGAAGAACAGTATTTGGTATCTGCGCTCTGCTG
AAGCCAGTTACCTTCGGAAAAAGAGTTGGTAGCTCTTGATCCGGCAAACAAACCACCGCTGGTAGCGGTG
GTTTTTTTGTTTGCAAGCAGCAGATTACGCGCAGAAAAAAAGGATCTCAAGAAGATCCTTTGATCTTTTC
TACGGGGTCTGACGCTCAGTGGAACGAAAACTCACGTTAAGGGATTTTGGTCATGAGATTATCAAAAAGG
ATCTTCACCTAGATCCTTTTAAATTAAAAATGAAGTTTTAAATCAATCTAAAGTATATATGAGTAAACTT
GGTCTGACAGTTACCAATGCTTAATCAGTGAGGCACCTATCTCAGCGATCTGTCTATTTCGTTCATCCAT
AGTTGCCTGACTCCCCGTCGTGTAGATAACTACGATACGGGAGGGCTTACCATCTGGCCCCAGTGCTGCA
ATGATACCGCGAGACCCACGCTCACCGGCTCCAGATTTATCAGCAATAAACCAGCCAGCCGGAAGGGCCG
AGCGCAGAAGTGGTCCTGCAACTTTATCCGCCTCCATCCAGTCTATTAATTGTTGCCGGGAAGCTAGAGT
AAGTAGTTCGCCAGTTAATAGTTTGCGCAACGTTGTTGCCATTGCTACAGGCATCGTGGTGTCACGCTCG
TCGTTTGGTATGGCTTCATTCAGCTCCGGTTCCCAACGATCAAGGCGAGTTACATGATCCCCCATGTTGT
GCAAAAAAGCGGTTAGCTCCTTCGGTCCTCCGATCGTTGTCAGAAGTAAGTTGGCCGCAGTGTTATCACT
CATGGTTATGGCAGCACTGCATAATTCTCTTACTGTCATGCCATCCGTAAGATGCTTTTCTGTGACTGGT
GAGTACTCAACCAAGTCATTCTGAGAATAGTGTATGCGGCGACCGAGTTGCTCTTGCCCGGCGTCAATAC
GGGATAATACCGCGCCACATAGCAGAACTTTAAAAGTGCTCATCATTGGAAAACGTTCTTCGGGGCGAAA
ACTCTCAAGGATCTTACCGCTGTTGAGATCCAGTTCGATGTAACCCACTCGTGCACCCAACTGATCTTCA
GCATCTTTTACTTTCACCAGCGTTTCTGGGTGAGCAAAAACAGGAAGGCAAAATGCCGCAAAAAAGGGAA
TAAGGGCGACACGGAAATGTTGAATACTCATACTCTTCCTTTTTCAATATTATTGAAGCATTTATCAGGG
TTATTGTCTCATGAGCGGATACATATTTGAATGTATTTAGAAAAATAAACAAATAGGGGTTCCGCGCACA
TTTCCCCGAAAAGTGCC
Features (pLannotate 1.2.2; 21 found; start..end, strand, type, name):
     38..90      -  misc_feature   bom (fragment): basis of mobility region from pBR322
    245..624     +  enhancer       CMV enhancer: human cytomegalovirus immediate early enhancer
    625..828     +  promoter       CMV promoter: human cytomegalovirus (CMV) immediate early promoter
    824..857     +  LTR            5' LTR (truncated) (fragment): truncated 5' long terminal repeat (LTR) from HIV-1
    873..891     +  promoter       T7 promoter: promoter for bacteriophage T7 RNA polymerase
    915..1865    +  CDS            APOE: APOE_HUMAN - Experimental evidence at protein level: Swiss-Prot protein existence level 1. (Microbial infection) Through its interaction with HCV envelope glycoprotein E2, participates in the attachment of HCV to HSPGs and other receptors (LDLr, VLDLr, and SR-B1) on the cell surface and to the assembly, maturation and infectivity of HCV viral particles (PubMed:25122793, PubMed:29695434). This interaction is probably promoted via the up-regulation of cellular autophagy by the virus (PubMed:29695434). From Homo sapiens (Human).
   1888..2112    +  polyA_signal   bGH poly(A) signal: bovine growth hormone polyadenylation signal
   2116..2137    +  promoter       SV40 promoter (fragment): SV40 enhancer and early promoter
   2158..2586    +  rep_origin     f1 ori (sequence partly withheld): f1 bacteriophage origin of replication; arrow indicates direction of (+) strand synthesis
   2600..2929    +  promoter       SV40 promoter: SV40 enhancer and early promoter
   2977..3024    +  promoter       EM7 promoter: synthetic bacterial promoter&nbsp
   3043..3417    +  CDS            BleoR: antibiotic-binding protein; Sh ble from Streptoalloteichus hindustanus; confers resistance to bleomycin, phleomycin, and Zeocin™
   3427..3552    +  CDS            ble (fragment): BLE_KLEPN - Experimental evidence at protein level: Swiss-Prot protein existence level 1. Binding protein with a strong affinity to the bleomycin family of antibiotics. Binds to CL990; an antimitotic-antibiotic compound. From Klebsiella pneumoniae.
   3547..3668    +  polyA_signal   SV40 poly(A) signal: SV40 polyadenylation signal
   3741..3757    -  protein_bind   lac operator: The lac repressor binds to the lac operator to inhibit transcription in E. coli. This inhibition can be relieved by adding lactose or isopropyl-β-D-thiogalactopyranoside (IPTG). lac repressor encoded by lacI
   3765..3795    -  promoter       lac promoter: promoter for the E. coli lac operon
   3810..3831    -  protein_bind   CAP binding site: CAP binding activates transcription in the presence of cAMP. E. coli catabolite activator protein
   3844..3936    -  CDS            lacI (fragment): lac repressor; lacI; The lac repressor binds to the lac operator to inhibit transcription in E. coli. This inhibition can be relieved by adding lactose or isopropyl-β-D-thiogalactopyranoside (IPTG).
   4119..4707    -  rep_origin     ori: high-copy-number ColE1/pMB1/pBR322/pUC origin of replication
   4878..5738    -  CDS            AmpR: β-lactamase; bla; confers resistance to ampicillin, carbenicillin, and related antibiotics
   5739..5843    -  promoter       AmpR promoter: bla
