[The description below was written by a language model from this plasmid's Addgene catalogue record and pLannotate feature annotations shown in this document.]
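Description:
pST_APOE_HUMAN_R160W (pBS0835) is a mammalian expression plasmid of about 5.9 kb, built by Gibson cloning on a backbone recorded as YK 02, that carries the human apolipoprotein E coding sequence with an R160W substitution. It is propagated in E. coli from a high-copy ColE1/pUC-type origin and selected with ampicillin through the β-lactamase gene and its native promoter. An f1 origin is also present, which in principle allows production of single-stranded DNA. Small annotated remnants such as a bom fragment, lac promoter/operator elements, a lacI fragment and a short hit labelled as truncated HIV-1 LTR appear to be backbone carry-over or short similarity matches rather than functional modules.

The roughly 950 bp APOE open reading frame sits downstream of the human cytomegalovirus immediate early enhancer and promoter and is followed by the bovine growth hormone polyadenylation signal, giving strong constitutive expression after transfection. A T7 promoter lies between the CMV promoter and the insert and can serve for in vitro transcription or as a sequencing primer site. No epitope tag or reporter is annotated on the insert. A second cassette places the Sh ble (BleoR) gene under tandem SV40 early and bacterial EM7 promoters with an SV40 poly(A) signal, so Zeocin-type selection is available in both mammalian cells and bacteria.

According to the depositor, this variant was one of the top performers in an apoptosis assay in human cells, where its expression protected against apoptosis. That work screened natural and designed proteins inspired by extremotolerant organisms. The commercial pSecTag2 B vector is named as the negative control for the assay.
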