Addgene plasmid #185271: pST_APOE_HUMAN_R160W (pBS0835)
Purpose: For the mammalian expression of the human protein APOE_HUMAN_R160W. This is one of the top performing targets in our apoptosis assay (it protected from apoptosis).
Depositing lab: Pamela Silver. Depositing organization: Harvard Medical School. Publication: Natural and Designed Proteins Inspired by Extremotolerant Organisms Can Form Condensates and Attenuate Apoptosis in Human Cells. Veling MT, Nguyen DT, Thadani NN, Oster ME, Rollins NJ, Brock KP, Bethel NP, Lim S, Baker D, Way JC, Marks DS, Chang RL, Silver PA. ACS Synth Biol. 2022 Mar 18;11(3):1292-1302. doi: 10.1021/acssynbio.1c00572. Epub 2022 Feb 18. PubMed 35176859.
Backbone
  Vector backbone: YK 02
  Vector type: Mammalian Expression
Growth in bacteria
  Bacterial resistance: Ampicillin, 100 μg/mL
  Growth temperature: 37°C
  Growth strain: DH5alpha
  Copy number: High Copy
Gene/Insert
  Gene/Insert name: APOE_HUMAN_R160W
  Species: H. sapiens (human)
  Insert size (bp): 954
  Mutation: R160W
  Cloning method: Gibson Cloning
Terms and licenses: Academic/Nonprofit Terms; Industry Terms: Not Available to Industry
Depositor comments: This is one of the top performing targets in our apoptosis assay (it protected from apoptosis). See supplemental table 2 in our paper to see its performance in our assay. The negative control for this assay is pSecTag2 B which can be obtained from Thermo here https://www.thermofisher.com/order/catalog/product/V90020
How to cite: pST_APOE_HUMAN_R160W (pBS0835) was a gift from Pamela Silver (Addgene plasmid # 185271 ; http://n2t.net/addgene:185271 ; RRID:Addgene_185271)
